Addgene plasmid #244845: pHS638_Flex-Cas12a-CBE
Purpose: Mammalian expression of Flex-Cas12a cytosine base editor
Depositing lab: Jennifer Doudna. Publication: Directed evolution expands CRISPR-Cas12a genome-editing capacity. Ma E, Chen K, Shi H, Wasko KM, Esain-Garcia I, Trinidad MI, Zhou K, Ye J, Doudna JA. Nucleic Acids Res. 2025 Jul 8;53(13):gkaf649. doi: 10.1093/nar/gkaf649. PubMed 40671523.
Backbone
  Vector backbone: PX458
  Vector type: Mammalian Expression, CRISPR
Growth in bacteria
  Bacterial resistance: Ampicillin, 100 μg/mL
  Growth temperature: 37°C
  Growth strain: NEB Stable
  Copy number: High Copy
Gene/Insert
  Gene/Insert name: Flex-dCas12a-CBE
  Species: Lachnospiraceae bacterium
  Mutation: G146R/R182V/D535G/S551F/D665N/E795Q/D832A
  Promoter: CMV
  Tag / fusion protein: 2xSV40 NLS-APOBEC3A (N terminal on insert); Nucleoplasmid NLS-UGI-SV40 NLS (C terminal on insert)
  Cloning method: Gibson Cloning
Terms and licenses: Academic/Nonprofit Terms; Industry Terms: Not Available to Industry
How to cite: pHS638_Flex-Cas12a-CBE was a gift from Jennifer Doudna (Addgene plasmid # 244845 ; http://n2t.net/addgene:244845 ; RRID:Addgene_244845)
