[The description below was written by a language model from this plasmid's Addgene catalogue record and pLannotate feature annotations shown in this document.]
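Description:
pHS638_Flex-Cas12a-CBE is a mammalian expression plasmid encoding a cytosine base editor built on Flex-Cas12a, an engineered variant of Lachnospiraceae bacterium Cas12a. The catalogue lists PX458 as the backbone, and the plasmid is propagated in E. coli through a high-copy ColE1/pUC-type origin with ampicillin selection (AmpR under its own bla promoter). The annotated sequence also contains an SV40 origin and SV40 poly(A) signal, along with residual lac promoter/operator and lacI fragments from the vector backbone.

The insert, Flex-dCas12a-CBE, carries the substitutions G146R, R182V, D535G, S551F, D665N and E795Q, together with D832A, which is consistent with the nuclease-dead "dCas12a" designation. According to the catalogue, the protein is fused at its N terminus to two SV40 nuclear localization signals and an APOBEC3A deaminase, and at its C terminus to a nucleoplasmin NLS, a uracil glycosylase inhibitor (UGI) and a further SV40 NLS. In this arrangement the crRNA-guided Cas12a domain brings the deaminase to target DNA to convert cytosine to uracil, while UGI blocks uracil excision so that the edit is retained as a C-to-T change.

The automated feature table differs from the catalogue in two respects. It labels the deaminase region as rat Apobec1 rather than APOBEC3A. It also shows a CMV enhancer, chicken β-actin promoter and chimeric intron (a CAG-type arrangement) ending in a rabbit β-globin poly(A) signal, whereas the catalogue lists the promoter simply as CMV. The Cas12a coding region itself is unannotated, and no guide RNA cassette or fluorescent reporter is annotated. The plasmid is intended for transient expression of the base editor in mammalian cells.
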