Features (pLannotate 1.2.2; 22 found; start..end, strand, type, name):
     15..36      +  promoter       chicken β-actin promoter (fragment): No description available
    163..1179    +  intron         chimeric intron: chimera between introns from chicken β-actin and rabbit β-globin
   1228..1264    +  misc_feature   MCS (fragment): multiple cloning site
   1344..2027    +  CDS            Apobec1: ABEC1_RAT - Experimental evidence at protein level: Swiss-Prot protein existence level 1. Catalytic component of the apolipoprotein B mRNA editing enzyme complex which is responsible for the postranscriptional editing of a CAA codon for Gln to a UAA codon for stop in the APOB mRNA. May also play a role in the epigenetic regulation of gene expression by participating in DNA demethylation. From Rattus norvegicus (Rat).
   2028..2101    +  CDS            ABE(7.10) (fragment): adenine base editor comprising wild-type E. coli TadA fused to the evolved TadA*(7.10) mutant (Gaudelli et al., 2017)
   5805..5852    +  CDS            nucleoplasmin NLS: bipartite nuclear localization signal from nucleoplasmin
   5889..6137    +  CDS            UGI: UNGI_BPPB2 - Experimental evidence at protein level: Swiss-Prot protein existence level 1. This protein binds specifically and reversibly to the host uracil-DNA glycosylase, preventing removal of uracil residues from PBS2 DNA by the host uracil-excision repair system. From Bacillus phage PBS2 (Bacteriophage PBS2).
   6183..6254    +  CDS            HBB (fragment): HBB_PONPY - Experimental evidence at transcript level: Swiss-Prot protein existence level 2. Involved in oxygen transport from the lung to the various peripheral tissues. From Pongo pygmaeus (Bornean orangutan).
   6325..6380    +  polyA_signal   β-globin poly(A) signal: rabbit β-globin polyadenylation signal (Gil and Proudfoot, 1987)
   6765..6781    -  protein_bind   lac operator: The lac repressor binds to the lac operator to inhibit transcription in E. coli. This inhibition can be relieved by adding lactose or isopropyl-β-D-thiogalactopyranoside (IPTG). lac repressor encoded by lacI
   6789..6819    -  promoter       lac promoter: promoter for the E. coli lac operon
   6834..6855    -  protein_bind   CAP binding site: CAP binding activates transcription in the presence of cAMP. E. coli catabolite activator protein
   6868..6907    -  CDS            lacI (fragment): lac repressor; lacI; The lac repressor binds to the lac operator to inhibit transcription in E. coli. This inhibition can be relieved by adding lactose or isopropyl-β-D-thiogalactopyranoside (IPTG).
   6914..6936    +  promoter       SV40 promoter (fragment): SV40 enhancer and early promoter
   6960..7095    +  rep_origin     SV40 ori: SV40 origin of replication
   7115..7249    +  polyA_signal   SV40 poly(A) signal: SV40 polyadenylation signal
   7251..7305    -  CDS            lacI (fragment): lac repressor; lacI; The lac repressor binds to the lac operator to inhibit transcription in E. coli. This inhibition can be relieved by adding lactose or isopropyl-β-D-thiogalactopyranoside (IPTG).
   7488..8076    -  rep_origin     ori: high-copy-number ColE1/pMB1/pBR322/pUC origin of replication
   8247..9107    -  CDS            AmpR: β-lactamase; bla; confers resistance to ampicillin, carbenicillin, and related antibiotics
   9108..9212    -  promoter       AmpR promoter: bla
   9243..9622    +  enhancer       CMV enhancer: human cytomegalovirus immediate early enhancer
   9624..6       +  promoter       chicken β-actin promoter (fragment) (across the origin): contains a 21-bp deletion relative to the standard chicken β-actin promoter
>Addgene plasmid #244845 | pHS638_Flex-Cas12a-CBE | addgene full sequence | sequence record 486580 | Addgene NGS Result
GGGGGGGCGCGCCRGGGGGGGGGGGGGGGGGGGGGGGGGGGGGGGGGGGGGGGGSGGRGRGGKGSGGSGG
CAGCCAATCAGAGCGGCGCGCTCCGAAAGTTTCCTTTTATGGCGAGGCGGCGGCGGCGGCGGCCCTATAA
AAAGCGAAGCGCGCGGCGGGCGGGAGTCGCTGCGCGCTGCCTTCGCCCCGTGCCCCGCTCCGCCGCCGCC
TCGCGCCGCCCGCCCCGGCTCTGACTGACCGCGTTACTCCCACAGGTGAGCGGGCGGGACGGCCCTTCTC
CTCCGGGCTGTAATTAGCGCTTGGTTTAATGACGGCTTGTTTCTTTTCTGTGGCTGCGTGAAAGCCTTGA
GGGGCTCCGGGAGGGCCCTTTGTGCGGGGGGAGCGGCTCGGGGGGTGCGTGCGTGTGTGTGTGCGTGGGG
AGCGCCGCGTGCGGCTCCGCGCTGCCCGGCGGCTGTGAGCGCTGCGGGCGCGGCGCGGGGCTTTGTGCGC
TCCGCAGTGTGCGCGAGGGGAGCGCGGCCGGGGGCGGTGCCCCGCGGTGCGGGGGGGGCTGCGAGGGGAA
CAAAGGCTGCGTGCGGGGTGTGTGCGTGGGGGGGTGAGCAGGGGGTGTGGGCGCGTCGGTCGGGCTGCAA
CCCCCCCTGCACCCCCCTCCCCGAGTTGCTGAGCACGGCCCGGCTTCGGGTGCGGGGCTCCGTACGGGGC
GTGGCGCGGGGCTCGCCGTGCCGGGCGGGGGGTGGCGGCAGGTGGGGGTGCCGGGCGGGGCGGGGCCGCC
TCGGGCCGGGGAGGGCTCGGGGGAGGGGCGCGGCGGCCCCCGGAGCGCCGGCGGCTGTCGAGGCGCGGCG
AGCCGCAGCCATTGCCTTTTATGGTAATCGTGCGAGAGGGCGCAGGGACTTCCTTTGTCCCAAATCTGTG
CGGAGCCGAAATCTGGGAGGCGCCGCCGCACCCCCTCTAGCGGGCGCGGGGCGAAGCGGTGCGGCGCCGG
CAGGAAGGAAATGGGCGGGGAGGGCCTTCGTGCGTCGCCGCGCCGCCGTCCCCTTCTCCCTCTCCAGCCT
CGGGGCTGTCCGCGGGGGGACGGCTGCCTTCGGGGGGGACGGGGCAGGGCGGGGTTCGGCTTCTGGCGTG
TGACCGGCGGCTCTAGAGCCTCTGCTAACCATGTTCATGCCTTCTTCTTTTTCCTACAGCTCCTGGGCAA
CGTGCTGGTTATTGTGCTGTCTCATCATTTTGGCAAAGAATTCTGCAGTCGACGGTACCGCGGGCCCGGG
ATCCACCGGTCGCCACCATGGGCCCAAAGAAAAAGAGGAAAGTCGGCAGTGGACCTAAAAAGAAACGAAA
GGTTGGGTCAGGTAGCTCAGAGACTGGCCCAGTGGCTGTGGACCCCACATTGAGACGGCGGATCGAGCCC
CATGAGTTTGAGGTATTCTTCGATCCGAGAGAGCTCCGCAAGGAGACCTGCCTGCTTTACGAAATTAATT
GGGGGGGCCGGCACTCCATTTGGCGACATACATCACAGAACACTAACAAGCACGTCGAAGTCAACTTCAT
CGAGAAGTTCACGACAGAAAGATATTTCTGTCCGAACACAAGGTGCAGCATTACCTGGTTTCTCAGCTGG
AGCCCATGCGGCGAATGTAGTAGGGCCATCACTGAATTCCTGTCAAGGTATCCCCACGTCACTCTGTTTA
TTTACATCGCAAGGCTGTACCACCACGCTGACCCCCGCAATCGACAAGGCCTGCGGGATTTGATCTCTTC
AGGTGTGACTATCCAAATTATGACTGAGCAGGAGTCAGGATACTGCTGGAGAAACTTTGTGAATTATAGC
CCGAGTAATGAAGCCCACTGGCCTAGGTATCCCCATCTGTGGGTACGACTGTACGTTCTTGAACTGTACT
GCATCATACTGGGCCTGCCTCCTTGTCTCAACATTCTGAGAAGGAAGCAGCCACAGCTGACATTCTTTAC
CATCGCTCTTCAGTCTTGTCATTACCAGCGACTGCCCCCACACATTCTCTGGGCCACCGGGTTGAAATCT
GGTGGTTCTTCTGGTGGTTCTAGCGGCAGCGAGACTCCCGGGACCTCAGAGTCCGCCACACCCGAAAGTT
CCGGAGGGAGTAGCGGCGGGTCTAGCAAGCTGGAAAAATTTACCAACTGTTACAGCCTGAGCAAAACCCT
GAGGTTCAAGGCCATCCCCGTGGGCAAGACCCAAGAGAACATCGATAACAAGAGACTGCTGGTCGAGGAT
GAGAAGCGTGCAGAGGACTACAAGGGCGTGAAGAAGCTCCTGGATCGGTACTACCTGAGTTTCATCAACG
ACGTGCTGCACAGCATCAAGCTGAAGAACCTGAACAACTACATCAGCCTGTTTAGAAAGAAAACCAGAAC
CGAAAAAGAAAATAAGGAGCTGGAAAATCTGGAAATCAACCTGAGAAAGGAAATCGCTAAGGCCTTTAAG
GGAAACGAAGGATACAAATCCCTGTTTAAGAAAGACATCATCGAGACAATTCTGCCAGAGTTCCTGGACG
ACAAAGACGAGATAGCTCTTGTGAACAGCTTCAACAGGTTCACGACCGCCTTCACCGGATTCTTCGACAA
CAGGGAAAACATGTTCAGTGAGGAAGCCAAGTCTACCAGCATCGCTTTCCGGTGCATCAATGAGAACCTG
ACCGTGTATATCTCTAATATGGATATCTTTGAAAAAGTGGACGCTATTTTCGACAAGCACGAGGTGCAGG
AGATCAAGGAGAAGATCCTGAACAGCGACTACGACGTGGAGGACTTCTTCGAGGGCGAATTTTTCAACTT
CGTGCTGACACAAGAGGGCATCGACGTTTACAACGCCATCATAGGCGGCTTCGTGACCGAGTCCGGCGAA
AAGATCAAGGGCCTTAACGAGTACATCAACCTGTATAACCAGAAAACCAAGCAGAAGCTGCCTAAGTTCA
AGCCTCTTTATAAGCAGGTCCTGAGCGACCGGGAAAGCCTGAGCTTCTACGGCGAGGGCTACACATCTGA
CGAGGAAGTGCTGGAGGTCTTTCGGAATACCCTGAACAAGAACTCTGAGATCTTCAGCTCTATTAAGAAA
CTGGAAAAGCTGTTCAAGAATTTCGACGAGTATAGTAGCGCCGGGATCTTCGTGAAGAACGGCCCTGCCA
TTAGCACCATCAGCAAGGACATCTTCGGCGAATGGAACGTTATCCGCGATAAGTGGAACGCCGAGTACGA
TGACATCCACCTGAAAAAGAAGGCCGTGGTGACCGAGAAGTACGAAGATGACAGAAGAAAGAGCTTCAAA
AAGATCGGCTCATTTAGCCTGGAACAGCTGCAGGAGTACGCCGACGCCGACCTGTCCGTGGTCGAAAAGC
TGAAGGAAATTATCATCCAAAAAGTGGACGAGATCTATAAGGTGTACGGGAGCTCTGAGAAGCTGTTCGA
CGCCGACTTTGTGCTGGAAAAGTCACTGAAAAAGAACGACGCTGTGGTCGCCATCATGAAGGATCTGCTG
GACTCCGTGAAGAGCTTCGAGAACTACATCAAGGCCTTCTTCGGCGAAGGCAAGGAGACCAACCGGGACG
AGTCTTTTTACGGCGATTTCGTGCTGGCCTACGACATCCTGCTGAAGGTGGACCACATCTACGACGCCAT
CAGAAACTACGTGACCCAGAAGCCCTACAGCAAAGACAAGTTTAAGCTGTACTTCCAGAATCCTCAGTTC
ATGGGAGGATGGGGCAAAGACAAGGAAACCGACTACCGGGCTACAATTCTGAGATACGGCTTTAAGTACT
ACCTTGCAATCATGGACAAAAAGTATGCCAAGTGCCTGCAGAAAATTGATAAGGATGACGTGAACGGCAA
CTACGAGAAGATCAACTACAAGCTCCTGCCCGGCCCCAACAAGATGCTGCCAAAGGTGTTCTTCTCCAAA
AAGTGGATGGCCTATTACAACCCTTCTGAGGATATCCAGAAGATCTATAAGAACGGAACATTCAAGAAGG
GCGATATGTTCAACCTGAATGACTGCCACAAGCTGATCGACTTCTTTAAAGACAGCATCTCCAGATACCC
TAAGTGGTCCAACGCCTACGACTTCAACTTCAGCGAAACAGAAAAGTACAAGAACATCGCCGGCTTCTAC
AGAGAGGTGGAAGAACAAGGCTACAAGGTCAGCTTCGAGAGCGCTAGCAAGAAGGAGGTGGACAAGCTGG
TGGAGGAGGGAAAGCTGTACATGTTCCAGATCTACAACAAGGATTTCAGCGACAAGAGCCACGGCACACC
TAACCTGCACACCATGTATTTCAAGCTGCTGTTTGACGAGAACAACCATGGCCAGATCCGGCTGTCTGGC
GGCGCCGAACTGTTCATGCGGAGAGCCTCTTTGAAGAAGGAAGAGCTGGTGGTGCACCCTGCCAATAGCC
CTATCGCCAACAAGAACCCAGATAACCCAAAGAAAACCACCACACTGAGCTACGACGTGTACAAAGATAA
GAGATTCAGCGAGGATCAGTACCAGCTGCATATCCCTATCGCCATCAATAAGTGTCCTAAAAACATCTTC
AAGATCAATACCGAGGTGCGGGTGTTGCTGAAGCACGACGATAACCCTTACGTGATCGGAATCGCCAGGG
GCGAGAGAAACCTGCTGTACATCGTGGTGGTGGACGGCAAGGGCAATATCGTGGAGCAATACAGCCTGAA
TGAGATCATCAACAATTTCAACGGCATCCGCATAAAAACAGATTACCACTCTCTGCTGGATAAGAAAGAG
AAAGAGCGGTTTGAGGCCAGACAGAACTGGACCAGCATCGAGAATATCAAAGAGTTAAAGGCCGGCTACA
TCAGCCAGGTGGTGCACAAAATCTGCGAGCTGGTGGAAAAGTACGACGCTGTGATCGCCCTTGAGGATCT
AAACAGCGGCTTTAAGAACAGCAGAGTGAAGGTAGAAAAGCAGGTGTATCAGAAGTTCGAGAAGATGCTC
ATCGATAAGCTGAACTACATGGTGGATAAGAAAAGCAACCCCTGCGCCACAGGCGGAGCTCTGAAGGGCT
ACCAGATCACCAACAAATTCGAGAGCTTTAAGAGCATGTCGACCCAGAATGGTTTCATCTTTTACATCCC
CGCCTGGCTCACCTCAAAGATCGATCCCAGCACAGGCTTCGTCAACCTGCTGAAAACCAAGTACACCAGC
ATCGCCGATAGCAAGAAGTTTATCTCGTCCTTCGACAGAATCATGTACGTGCCCGAGGAGGACCTGTTCG
AGTTCGCCCTGGACTACAAGAACTTCTCCCGGACAGATGCCGACTACATTAAGAAGTGGAAGCTGTACAG
CTACGGAAACAGGATCAGAATCTTTAGAAACCCCAAAAAGAACAACGTATTCGATTGGGAGGAAGTGTGC
CTGACCTCGGCCTACAAGGAGCTGTTCAACAAGTACGGCATCAACTACCAGCAGGGCGACATCCGGGCCC
TGCTCTGTGAACAGAGCGACAAGGCTTTCTACAGCAGCTTCATGGCCCTGATGAGCCTGATGCTGCAGAT
GAGAAACAGCATCACAGGAAGAACAGACGTGGACTTTCTGATCTCTCCTGTGAAGAACAGCGACGGCATC
TTCTACGACAGCAGAAACTATGAAGCCCAGGAGAACGCGATCCTGCCTAAGAACGCAGACGCCAACGGCG
CCTACAATATCGCCAGAAAGGTGCTGTGGGCCATTGGCCAGTTCAAGAAGGCTGAAGATGAGAAACTGGA
TAAAGTGAAGATCGCCATCTCCAACAAGGAATGGCTGGAATACGCCCAGACCAGCGTGAAGCACAAAAGG
CCGGCGGCCACGAAAAAGGCCGGCCAGGCAAAAAAGAAAAAGGGATCCTCTGGTGGTTCTGGAGGATCTG
GTGGTTCTACTAATCTGTCAGATATTATTGAAAAGGAGACCGGTAAGCAACTGGTTATCCAGGAATCCAT
CCTCATGCTCCCAGAGGAGGTGGAAGAAGTCATTGGGAACAAGCCGGAAAGCGATATACTCGTGCACACC
GCCTACGACGAGAGCACCGACGAGAATGTCATGCTTCTGACTAGCGACGCCCCTGAATACAAGCCTTGGG
CTCTGGTCATACAGGATAGCAACGGTGAGAACAAGATTAAGATGCTCTCTGGTGGTTCTCCCAAGAAGAA
GAGGAAAGTCTAAAGCGGCCGCACTCCTCAGGTGCAGGCTGCCTATCAGAAGGTGGTGGCTGGTGTGGCC
AATGCCCTGGCTCACAAATACCACTGAGATCTTTTTCCCTCTGCCAAAAATTATGGGGACATCATGAAGC
CCCTTGAGCATCTGACTTCTGGCTAATAAAGGAAATTTATTTTCATTGCAATAGTGTGTTGGAATTTTTT
GTGTCTCTCACTCGGAAGGACATATGGGAGGGCAAATCATTTAAAACATCAGAATGAGTATTTGGTTTAG
AGTTTGGCAACATATGCCCATATGCTGGCTGCCATGAACAAAGGTTGGCTATAAAGAGGTCATCAGTATA
TGAAACAGCCCCCTGCTGTCCATTCCTTATTCCATAGAAAAGCCTTGACTTGAGGTTAGATTTTTTTTAT
ATTTTGTTTTGTGTTATTTTTTTCTTTAACATCCCTAAAATTTTCCTTACATGTTTTACTAGCCAGATTT
TTCCTCCTCTCCTGACTACTCCCAGTCATAGCTGTCCCTCTTCTCTTATGGAGATCCCTCGACCTGCAGC
CCAAGCTTGGCGTAATCATGGTCATAGCTGTTTCCTGTGTGAAATTGTTATCCGCTCACAATTCCACACA
ACATACGAGCCGGAAGCATAAAGTGTAAAGCCTGGGGTGCCTAATGAGTGAGCTAACTCACATTAATTGC
GTTGCGCTCACTGCCCGCTTTCCAGTCGGGAAACCTGTCGTGCCAGCGGATCCGCATCTCAATTAGTCAG
CAACCATAGTCCCGCCCCTAACTCCGCCCATCCCGCCCCTAACTCCGCCCAGTTCCGCCCATTCTCCGCC
CCATGGCTGACTAATTTTTTTTATTTATGCAGAGGCCGAGGCCGCCTCGGCCTCTGAGCTATTCCAGAAG
TAGTGAGGAGGCTTTTTTGGAGGCCTAGGCTTTTGCAAAAAGCTAACTTGTTTATTGCAGCTTATAATGG
TTACAAATAAAGCAATAGCATCACAAATTTCACAAATAAAGCATTTTTTTCACTGCATTCTAGTTGTGGT
TTGTCCAAACTCATCAATGTATCTTATCATGTCTGGATCCGCTGCATTAATGAATCGGCCAACGCGCGGG
GAGAGGCGGTTTGCGTATTGGGCGCTCTTCCGCTTCCTCGCTCACTGACTCGCTGCGCTCGGTCGTTCGG
CTGCGGCGAGCGGTATCAGCTCACTCAAAGGCGGTAATACGGTTATCCACAGAATCAGGGGATAACGCAG
GAAAGAACATGTGAGCAAAAGGCCAGCAAAAGGCCAGGAACCGTAAAAAGGCCGCGTTGCTGGCGTTTTT
CCATAGGCTCCGCCCCCCTGACGAGCATCACAAAAATCGACGCTCAAGTCAGAGGTGGCGAAACCCGACA
GGACTATAAAGATACCAGGCGTTTCCCCCTGGAAGCTCCCTCGTGCGCTCTCCTGTTCCGACCCTGCCGC
TTACCGGATACCTGTCCGCCTTTCTCCCTTCGGGAAGCGTGGCGCTTTCTCATAGCTCACGCTGTAGGTA
TCTCAGTTCGGTGTAGGTCGTTCGCTCCAAGCTGGGCTGTGTGCACGAACCCCCCGTTCAGCCCGACCGC
TGCGCCTTATCCGGTAACTATCGTCTTGAGTCCAACCCGGTAAGACACGACTTATCGCCACTGGCAGCAG
CCACTGGTAACAGGATTAGCAGAGCGAGGTATGTAGGCGGTGCTACAGAGTTCTTGAAGTGGTGGCCTAA
CTACGGCTACACTAGAAGAACAGTATTTGGTATCTGCGCTCTGCTGAAGCCAGTTACCTTCGGAAAAAGA
GTTGGTAGCTCTTGATCCGGCAAACAAACCACCGCTGGTAGCGGTGGTTTTTTTGTTTGCAAGCAGCAGA
TTACGCGCAGAAAAAAAGGATCTCAAGAAGATCCTTTGATCTTTTCTACGGGGTCTGACGCTCAGTGGAA
CGAAAACTCACGTTAAGGGATTTTGGTCATGAGATTATCAAAAAGGATCTTCACCTAGATCCTTTTAAAT
TAAAAATGAAGTTTTAAATCAATCTAAAGTATATATGAGTAAACTTGGTCTGACAGTTACCAATGCTTAA
TCAGTGAGGCACCTATCTCAGCGATCTGTCTATTTCGTTCATCCATAGTTGCCTGACTCCCCGTCGTGTA
GATAACTACGATACGGGAGGGCTTACCATCTGGCCCCAGTGCTGCAATGATACCGCGAGACCCACGCTCA
CCGGCTCCAGATTTATCAGCAATAAACCAGCCAGCCGGAAGGGCCGAGCGCAGAAGTGGTCCTGCAACTT
TATCCGCCTCCATCCAGTCTATTAATTGTTGCCGGGAAGCTAGAGTAAGTAGTTCGCCAGTTAATAGTTT
GCGCAACGTTGTTGCCATTGCTACAGGCATCGTGGTGTCACGCTCGTCGTTTGGTATGGCTTCATTCAGC
TCCGGTTCCCAACGATCAAGGCGAGTTACATGATCCCCCATGTTGTGCAAAAAAGCGGTTAGCTCCTTCG
GTCCTCCGATCGTTGTCAGAAGTAAGTTGGCCGCAGTGTTATCACTCATGGTTATGGCAGCACTGCATAA
TTCTCTTACTGTCATGCCATCCGTAAGATGCTTTTCTGTGACTGGTGAGTACTCAACCAAGTCATTCTGA
GAATAGTGTATGCGGCGACCGAGTTGCTCTTGCCCGGCGTCAATACGGGATAATACCGCGCCACATAGCA
GAACTTTAAAAGTGCTCATCATTGGAAAACGTTCTTCGGGGCGAAAACTCTCAAGGATCTTACCGCTGTT
GAGATCCAGTTCGATGTAACCCACTCGTGCACCCAACTGATCTTCAGCATCTTTTACTTTCACCAGCGTT
TCTGGGTGAGCAAAAACAGGAAGGCAAAATGCCGCAAAAAAGGGAATAAGGGCGACACGGAAATGTTGAA
TACTCATACTCTTCCTTTTTCAATATTATTGAAGCATTTATCAGGGTTATTGTCTCATGAGCGGATACAT
ATTTGAATGTATTTAGAAAAATAAACAAATAGGGGTTCCGCGCACATTTCCCCGAAAAGTGCCACCTGGG
TCGACATTGATTATTGACTAGTTATTAATAGTAATCAATTACGGGGTCATTAGTTCATAGCCCATATATG
GAGTTCCGCGTTACATAACTTACGGTAAATGGCCCGCCTGGCTGACCGCCCAACGACCCCCGCCCATTGA
CGTCAATAATGACGTATGTTCCCATAGTAACGCCAATAGGGACTTTCCATTGACGTCAATGGGTGGAGTA
TTTACGGTAAACTGCCCACTTGGCAGTACATCAAGTGTATCATATGCCAAGTACGCCCCCTATTGACGTC
AATGACGGTAAATGGCCCGCCTGGCATTATGCCCAGTACATGACCTTATGGGACTTTCCTACTTGGCAGT
ACATCTACGTATTAGTCATCGCTATTACCATGGTCGAGGTGAGCCCCACGTTCTGCTTCACTCTCCCCAT
CTCCCCCCCCTCCCCACCCCCAATTTTGTATTTATTTATTTTTTAATTATTTTGTGCAGCGATGGGGGCG
GGGGGGGGG
